>Addgene plasmid #124134 | pQE30-His-CKM | addgene full sequence | sequence record 258586 | Addgene NGS Result
GCGCTTTCTCATAGCTCACGCTGTAGGTATCTCAGTTCGGTGTAGGTCGTTCGCTCCAAGCTGGGCTGTG
TGCACGAACCCCCCGTTCAGCCCGACCGCTGCGCCTTATCCGGTAACTATCGTCTTGAGTCCAACCCGGT
AAGACACGACTTATCGCCACTGGCAGCAGCCACTGGTAACAGGATTAGCAGAGCGAGGTATGTAGGCGGT
GCTACAGAGTTCTTGAAGTGGTGGCCTAACTACGGCTACACTAGAAGGACAGTATTTGGTATCTGCGCTC
TGCTGAAGCCAGTTACCTTCGGAAAAAGAGTTGGTAGCTCTTGATCCGGCAAACAAACCACCGCTGGTAG
CGGTGGTTTTTTTGTTTGCAAGCAGCAGATTACGCGCAGAAAAAAAGGATCTCAAGAAGATCCTTTGATC
TTTTCTACGGGGTCTGACGCTCAGTGGAACGAAAACTCACGTTAAGGGATTTTGGTCATGAGATTATCAA
AAAGGATCTTCACCTAGATCCTTTTAAATTAAAAATGAAGTTTTAAATCAATCTAAAGTATATATGAGTA
AACTTGGTCTGACAGTTACCAATGCTTAATCAGTGAGGCACCTATCTCAGCGATCTGTCTATTTCGTTCA
TCCATAGTTGCCTGACTCCCCGTCGTGTAGATAACTACGATACGGGAGGGCTTACCATCTGGCCCCAGTG
CTGCAATGATACCGCGAGACCCACGCTCACCGGCTCCAGATTTATCAGCAATAAACCAGCCAGCCGGAAG
GGCCGAGCGCAGAAGTGGTCCTGCAACTTTATCCGCCTCCATCCAGTCTATTAATTGTTGCCGGGAAGCT
AGAGTAAGTAGTTCGCCAGTTAATAGTTTGCGCAACGTTGTTGCCATTGCTACAGGCATCGTGGTGTCAC
GCTCGTCGTTTGGTATGGCTTCATTCAGCTCCGGTTCCCAACGATCAAGGCGAGTTACATGATCCCCCAT
GTTGTGCAAAAAAGCGGTTAGCTCCTTCGGTCCTCCGATCGTTGTCAGAAGTAAGTTGGCCGCAGTGTTA
TCACTCATGGTTATGGCAGCACTGCATAATTCTCTTACTGTCATGCCATCCGTAAGATGCTTTTCTGTGA
CTGGTGAGTACTCAACCAAGTCATTCTGAGAATAGTGTATGCGGCGACCGAGTTGCTCTTGCCCGGCGTC
AATACGGGATAATACCGCGCCACATAGCAGAACTTTAAAAGTGCTCATCATTGGAAAACGTTCTTCGGGG
CGAAAACTCTCAAGGATCTTACCGCTGTTGAGATCCAGTTCGATGTAACCCACTCGTGCACCCAACTGAT
CTTCAGCATCTTTTACTTTCACCAGCGTTTCTGGGTGAGCAAAAACAGGAAGGCAAAATGCCGCAAAAAA
GGGAATAAGGGCGACACGGAAATGTTGAATACTCATACTCTTCCTTTTTCAATATTATTGAAGCATTTAT
CAGGGTTATTGTCTCATGAGCGGATACATATTTGAATGTATTTAGAAAAATAAACAAATAGGGGTTCCGC
GCACATTTCCCCGAAAAGTGCCACCTGACGTCTAAGAAACCATTATTATCATGACATTAACCTATAAAAA
TAGGCGTATCACGAGGCCCTTTCGTCTTCACCTCGAGAAATCATAAAAAATTTATTTGCTTTGTGAGCGG
ATAACAATTATAATAGATTCAATTGTGAGCGGATAACAATTTCACACAGAATTCATTAAAGAGGAGAAAT
TAACTATGAGAGGATCGCATCACCATCACCATCACGGATCCATGCCGTTCAGCAGCACCCACAACAAACA
CAAGCTGAAGTTCTCAGCCGAGGAGGAATTCCCGGACCTCTCGAAGCACAACAACCACATGGCCAAAGTC
CTCACCCCGGAGCTCTACAAACGCCTCCGGGATAAGGAGACCCCGAGCGGATTCACCCTCGACGACGTCA
TCCAAACCGGGGTCGATAACCCCGGTCACCCATTCATCATGACGGTGGGCTGCGTGGCGGGGGACGAGGA
GTCCTACGAGGTGTTCAAGGATCTCTTCGACCCCGTCATCCAGGACCGCCACGGGGGGTACAAACCCACC
GATAAGCACCGCACCGACCTCAACCACGAGAACCTCAAGGGGGGTGACGACCTGGACCCCAAATACGTGC
TGAGCAGCCGCGTGCGCACGGGGAGAAGCATTAAGGGGTACTCCCTGCCCCCACACTGCAGCCGTGGGGA
GCGGCGCGCCGTCGAGAAGCTGTCCGTGGAAGCCCTGAACAGCCTGGAGGGGGAGTTCAAGGGCCGCTAT
TACCCTCTGAAGGCCATGACGGAGCAGGAGCAGCAGCAGCTGATCGACGACCACTTCCTGTTCGATAAAC
CCGTCTCCCCACTGCTGCTCGCATCCGGGATGGCCCGAGATTGGCCCGACGCCAGGGGCATCTGGCACAA
CGACAACAAGACGTTCCTGGTGTGGGTGAATGAGGAGGACCACCTGAGGGTCATCTCCATGGAGAAGGGA
GGAAATATGAAGGAGGTCTTCCGGCGCTTCTGCGTCGGCCTCAAGAAGATCGAGGAGATCTTCAAGAAGG
CCGGGCACCCCTTCATGTGGACGGAGCACCTGGGTTACATCCTGACGTGCCCCTCCAATTTGGGCACGGG
GCTGCGGGGGGGGGTCCACGTGAAGCTCCCCAAACTCAGCCAGCACCCCAAATTCGAGGAGATCCTCCAT
AGGCTGCGCCTGCAGAAACGGGGCACCGGCGGGGTGGATACGGCGGCGGTGGGCGCCGTCTTTGACATCT
CCAACGCCGACCGGCTGGGCTTCTCGGAGGTGGAGCAGGTGCAGATGGTGGTGGACGGCGTCAAGCTCAT
GGTGGAGATGGAGAAGAAGCTGGAGCAGAACCAGCCCATAGACGACATGATCCCGGCCCAGAAGTAAGCT
TAATTAGCTGAGCTTGGACTCCTGTTGATAGATCCAGTAATGACCTCAGAACTCCATCTGGATTTGTTCA
GAACGCTCGGTTGCCGCCGGGCGTTTTTTATTGGTGAGAATCCAAGCTAGCTTGGCGAGATTTTCAGGAG
CTAAGGAAGCTAAAATGGAGAAAAAAATCACTGGATATACCACCGTTGATATATCCCAATGGCATCGTAA
AGAACATTTTGAGGCATTTCAGTCAGTTGCTCAATGTACCTATAACCAGACCGTTCAGCTGGATATTACG
GCCTTTTTAAAGACCGTAAAGAAAAATAAGCACAAGTTTTATCCGGCCTTTATTCACATTCTTGCCCGCC
TGATGAATGCTCATCCGGAATTTCGTATGGCAATGAAAGACGGTGAGCTGGTGATATGGGATAGTGTTCA
CCCTTGTTACACCGTTTTCCATGAGCAAACTGAAACGTTTTCATCGCTCTGGAGTGAATACCACGACGAT
TTCCGGCAGTTTCTACACATATATTCGCAAGATGTGGCGTGTTACGGTGAAAACCTGGCCTATTTCCCTA
AAGGGTTTATTGAGAATATGTTTTTCGTCTCAGCCAATCCCTGGGTGAGTTTCACCAGTTTTGATTTAAA
CGTGGCCAATATGGACAACTTCTTCGCCCCCGTTTTCACCATGGGCAAATATTATACGCAAGGCGACAAG
GTGCTGATGCCGCTGGCGATTCAGGTTCATCATGCCGTTTGTGATGGCTTCCATGTCGGCAGAATGCTTA
ATGAATTACAACAGTACTGCGATGAGTGGCAGGGCGGGGCGTAATTTTTTTAAGGCAGTTATTGGTGCCC
TTAAACGCCTGGGGTAATGACTCTCTAGCTTGAGGCATCAAATAAAACGAAAGGCTCAGTCGAAAGACTG
GGCCTTTCGTTTTATCTGTTGTTTGTCGGTGAACGCTCTCCTGAGTAGGACAAATCCGCCCTCTAGAGCT
GCCTCGCGCGTTTCGGTGATGACGGTGAAAACCTCTGACACATGCAGCTCCCGGAGACGGTCACAGCTTG
TCTGTAAGCGGATGCCGGGAGCAGACAAGCCCGTCAGGGCGCGTCAGCGGGTGTTGGCGGGTGTCGGGGC
GCAGCCATGACCCAGTCACGTAGCGATAGCGGAGTGTATACTGGCTTAACTATGCGGCATCAGAGCAGAT
TGTACTGAGAGTGCACCATATGCGGTGTGAAATACCGCACAGATGCGTAAGGAGAAAATACCGCATCAGG
CGCTCTTCCGCTTCCTCGCTCACTGACTCGCTGCGCTCGGTCGTTCGGCTGCGGCGAGCGGTATCAGCTC
ACTCAAAGGCGGTAATACGGTTATCCACAGAATCAGGGGATAACGCAGGAAAGAACATGTGAGCAAAAGG
CCAGCAAAAGGCCAGGAACCGTAAAAAGGCCGCGTTGCTGGCGTTTTTCCATAGGCTCCGCCCCCCTGAC
GAGCATCACAAAAATCGACGCTCAAGTCAGAGGTGGCGAAACCCGACAGGACTATAAAGATACCAGGCGT
TTCCCCCTGGAAGCTCCCTCGTGCGCTCTCCTGTTCCGACCCTGCCGCTTACCGGATACCTGTCCGCCTT
TCTCCCTTCGGGAAGCGTG
Features (pLannotate 1.2.2; 13 found; start..end, strand, type, name):
    576..1436    -  CDS            AmpR: β-lactamase; bla; confers resistance to ampicillin, carbenicillin, and related antibiotics
   1437..1541    -  promoter       AmpR promoter: bla
   1651..1695    +  promoter       T5 promoter: bacteriophage T5 promoter for E. coli RNA polymerase, with embedded lac operator
   1703..1719    +  protein_bind   lac operator: The lac repressor binds to the lac operator to inhibit transcription in E. coli. This inhibition can be relieved by adding lactose or isopropyl-β-D-thiogalactopyranoside (IPTG). lac repressor encoded by lacI
   1768..1785    +  CDS            7xHis (fragment): 6xHis affinity tag
   1792..2934    +  CDS            CKM: KCRM_CHICK - Experimental evidence at transcript level: Swiss-Prot protein existence level 2. Reversibly catalyzes the transfer of phosphate between ATP and various phosphogens (e.g. creatine phosphate). Creatine kinase isoenzymes play a central role in energy transduction in tissues with large, fluctuating energy demands, such as skeletal muscle, heart, brain and spermatozoa. From Gallus gallus (Chicken).
   2957..3051    +  terminator     lambda t0 terminator: transcription terminator from phage lambda
   3066..3094    +  promoter       cat promoter (fragment): promoter of the E. coli cat gene encoding chloramphenicol acetyltransferase
   3095..3751    +  CDS            cat: CAT_ECOLX - Experimental evidence at protein level: Swiss-Prot protein existence level 1. This enzyme is an effector of chloramphenicol resistance in bacteria. From Escherichia coli. This protein is used as a marker in many commonly used cloning vectors, such as pACYC184.
   3819..3905    +  terminator     rrnB T1 terminator: Escherichia coli rrnB; transcription terminator T1 from the E. coli rrnB gene
   3917..3958    +  CDS            rop (fragment): Rop protein, which maintains plasmids at low copy number; rop
   4060..4200    +  misc_feature   bom: basis of mobility region from pBR322
   4386..405     -  rep_origin     ori (across the origin): high-copy-number ColE1/pMB1/pBR322/pUC origin of replication
