[The description below was written by a language model from this plasmid's Addgene catalogue record and pLannotate feature annotations shown in this document.]
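Description:
pQE30-His-CKM is a bacterial expression plasmid of about 4.6 kb built on the pQE30 backbone, carrying the chicken (Gallus gallus) muscle-type creatine kinase gene, CKM, for production of recombinant protein in E. coli. It replicates from a high-copy ColE1/pMB1-type origin and is selected with ampicillin through the β-lactamase gene and its own promoter. The backbone also retains a pBR322-derived bom region and a short rop fragment. A cat (chloramphenicol acetyltransferase) coding sequence, preceded by only a fragment of its promoter, lies between the lambda t0 and rrnB T1 terminators. The catalogue lists only ampicillin as the selection.

The expression cassette uses the bacteriophage T5 promoter, which is recognised by E. coli RNA polymerase and contains an embedded lac operator. A second lac operator follows it, so transcription is held off by lac repressor and induced with IPTG. No lacI gene is annotated on the plasmid, so the repressor would have to be supplied by the host or another plasmid. Downstream, a backbone-encoded N-terminal 6xHis tag precedes the CKM open reading frame, allowing purification by metal-affinity chromatography, and the lambda t0 terminator ends the transcript.

Creatine kinase reversibly transfers phosphate between ATP and creatine phosphate. The plasmid was deposited as one of a set for producing individual His-tagged components of the PURE reconstituted cell-free translation system, where this activity fits an energy-regeneration role. The depositors note that the plasmid may be prone to deletions in the promoter region, so sequence verification of individual clones is advised. The cloning sites used for the insert are not recorded.
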