Addgene plasmid #124134: pQE30-His-CKM
Purpose: Bacterial expression plasmid for PURE system components
Depositing lab: Sebastian Maerkl & Takuya Ueda. Depositing organization: The University of Tokyo. Publication: Cell-free translation reconstituted with purified components. Shimizu Y, Inoue A, Tomari Y, Suzuki T, Yokogawa T, Nishikawa K, Ueda T. Nat Biotechnol. 2001 Aug;19(8):751-5. doi: 10.1038/90802. PubMed 11479568.
Backbone
  Vector backbone: pQE30
  Vector type: Bacterial Expression
Growth in bacteria
  Bacterial resistance: Ampicillin, 100 μg/mL
  Growth temperature: 37°C
  Growth strain: NEB Stable ; JM109
  Copy number: High Copy
Gene/Insert
  Gene/Insert name: Creatine kinase (alt name: CKM)
  Species: G. gallus (chicken)
  Entrez Gene: CKM (a.k.a. CPK-M)
  Tag / fusion protein: 6x-His (N terminal on backbone)
  Cloning method: Restriction Enzyme; 5′ cloning site Unknown (unknown if destroyed)
Terms and licenses: Academic/Nonprofit Terms; Industry Terms: Not Available to Industry
Depositor comments: It is recommended to screen DNA preps from multiple colonies by Sanger sequencing, as this plasmid may be prone to deletions in the promoter region.
How to cite: pQE30-His-CKM was a gift from Sebastian Maerkl & Takuya Ueda (Addgene plasmid # 124134 ; http://n2t.net/addgene:124134 ; RRID:Addgene_124134)
